>Addgene plasmid #189740 | pLVX-CMV-Galpha-13 ONE-GO | addgene full sequence | sequence record 370233 | Addgene NGS Result
GTGATGCGGTTTTGGCAGTACATCAATGGGCGTGGATAGCGGTTTGACTCACGGGGATTTCCAAGTCTCC
ACCCCATTGACGTCAATGGGAGTTTGTTTTGGCACCAAAATCAACGGGACTTTCCAAAATGTCGTAACAA
CTCCGCCCCATTGACGCAAATGGGCGGTAGGCGTGTACGGTGGGAGGTCTATATAAGCAGAGCTCGTTTA
GTGAACCGTCAGATCGCCTGGAGACGCCATCCACGCTGTTTTGACCTCCATAGAAGACACCGACTCTACT
AGAGGATCTATTTCCGGTGAATTCCTCGAGACTAGTTCTAGAGCGGCCGCGGATCCATGGCGGACTTCCT
GCCGTCGCGGTCCGTGCTGTCCGTGTGCTTCCCCGGCTGCCTGCTGACGAGTGGCGAGGCCGAGCAGCAA
CGCAAGTCCAAGGAGATCGACAAATGCCTGTCTCGGGAAAAGACCTATGTGAAGCGGCTGGTGAAGATCC
TGCTGCTGGGCGCGGGCGAGAGCGGCAAGTCCACCTTCCTGAAGCAGATGCGGATCATCCACGGGCAGGA
CTTCGACCAGCGCGCGCGCGAGGAGTTCCGCCCCACCATCTACAGCAACGTGATCAAAGGTATGAGGGTG
CTGGTTGATGCTCGAGAGAAGCTTCATATTCCCTGGGGAGACAACTCAAACCAACAACATGGAGATAAGA
TGATGTCGTTTGATACCCGGGCCCCGCGGGGATCAGGCATGGTTTCAAAGGGAGAAGAGTTGTTCACAGG
GGTTGTACCGATTCTTGTAGAACTTGACGGAGATGTCAACGGGCACAAGTTTAGTGTAAGTGGAGAAGGC
GAGGGCGATGCGACCTATGGAAAACTGACCCTTAAATTTATTTGTACTACGGGTAAATTGCCCGTTCCCT
GGCCGACATTGGTAACTACATTCGGATATGGTTTGATGTGCTTTGCAAGGTATCCGGATCACATGAAGCA
GCATGATTTCTTCAAGTCCGCCATGCCCGAAGGCTACGTCCAGGAGCGCACCATCTTCTTCAAGGACGAC
GGCAACTACAAGACCCGCGCCGAGGTGAAGTTCGAGGGCGACACCCTGGTGAACCGCATCGAGCTGAAGG
GCATCGACTTCAAGGAGGACGGCAACATCCTGGGGCACAAGCTGGAGTACAACTACAACAGCCACAACGT
CTATATCATGGCCGACAAGCAGAAGAACGGCATCAAGGTGAACTTCAAGATCCGCCACAACATCGAGGAC
GGCAGCGTGCAGCTCGCCGACCACTACCAGCAGAACACCCCCATCGGCGACGGCCCCGTGCTGCTGCCCG
ACAACCACTACCTGAGCTACCAGTCCGCCATGAGCAAAGACCCCAACGAGAAGCGCGATCACATGGTCCT
GCTGGAGTTCGTGACCGCCGCCGGGATCACTCTCGGCATGGACGAGCTGTACAAGGGATCAGGCCCGCGG
ATGGCAGCCCAAGGAATGGTGGAAACAAGGGTTTTCTTACAATATCTTCCTGCTATAAGAGCATTATGGG
CAGACAGCGGCATACAGAATGCCTATGACCGGCGTCGAGAATTTCAACTGGGTGAATCTGTAAAATATTT
CCTGGATAACTTGGATAAACTTGGAGAACCAGAGTATATGCCAACAGAACAAGATATTCTGCTTGCCAGA
AGACCCACCAAAGGCATCCATGAATACGACTTTGAAATAAAAAATGTTCCTTTCAAAATGGTTGATGTAG
GTGGTCAGAGATCAGAAAGGAAACGTTGGTTTGAATGTTTCGACAGTGTGACATCAATACTTTTCCTTGT
TTCCTCAAGTGAATTTGACCAGGTGCTTATGGAAGATCGACTGACCAATCGCCTTACAGAGTCTCTGAAC
ATTTTTGAAACAATCGTCAATAACCGGGTTTTCAGCAATGTCTCCATAATTCTGTTCTTAAACAAGACAG
ACTTGCTTGAGGAGAAGGTGCAAATTGTGAGCATCAAAGACTATTTCCTAGAATTTGAAGGGGATCCCCA
CTGCTTAAGAGACGTCCAAAAATTCCTGGTGGAATGTTTCCGGAACAAACGCCGGGACCAGCAACAGAAG
CCCTTATACCACCACTTCACCACTGCTATCAACACGGAGAACATCCGCCTTGTTTTCCGTGACGTGAAGG
ATACTATTCTGCATGACAACCTCAAGCAGCTTATGCTACAGTGATCTAGGCGGCCGCCGCCCCTCTCCCT
CCCCCCCCCCTAACGTTACTGGCCGAAGCCGCTTGGAATAAGGCCGGTGTGCGTTTGTCTATATGTTATT
TTCCACCATATTGCCGTCTTTTGGCAATGTGAGGGCCCGGAAACCTGGCCCTGTCTTCTTGACGAGCATT
CCTAGGGGTCTTTCCCCTCTCGCCAAAGGAATGCAAGGTCTGTTGAATGTCGTGAAGGAAGCAGTTCCTC
TGGAAGCTTCTTGAAGACAAACAACGTCTGTAGCGACCCTTTGCAGGCAGCGGAACCCCCCACCTGGCGA
CAGGTGCCTCTGCGGCCAAAAGCCACGTGTATAAGATACACCTGCAAAGGCGGCACAACCCCAGTGCCAC
GTTGTGAGTTGGATAGTTGTGGAAAGAGTCAAATGGCTCTCCTCAAGCGTATTCAACAAGGGGCTGAAGG
ATGCCCAGAAGGTACCCCATTGTATGGGATCTGATCTGGGGCCTCGGTGCACATGCTTTACATGTGTTTA
GTCGAGGTTAAAAAAACGTCTAGGCCCCCCGAACCACGGGGACGTGGTTTTCCTTTGAAAAACACGATGA
TAAGCTTGCCACAACCCGTACCAAAGATGGGGAGTAGCAAGAGCAAGACGTCGAATTCCGGAATCAAGCT
TCTGATTATTGGCCCAGAGGAAGATTATGACCCAGGTTATTTCAACAATGAGAGTGACATCATCTTCCAA
GATCTTGAAAAACTGAAGTCACATCCAGCTTACTTGGTAGTTTTTCTACGTTACATCCTCTCTCAGGCAG
ACCCTGGCCCCCTGCTTTTTTATTTGTGTTCAGAAGTTTATCAACAGACAAATCCCAAAGATTCCCGAAG
TCTGGGGAAAGACATCTGGAACATTTTCCTGGAGAAAAATGCGCCTCTCAGAGTGAAGATCCCTGAGATG
TTGCAGGCTGAAATTGACCTACGCCTGCGGAACAATGAGGACCCTCGCAATGTGCTCTGTGAAGCTCAGG
AGGCAGTCATGCTGGAAATCCAGGAGCAGATCAACGACTACAGATCCAAGCGTACTCTGGGCCTGGGCAG
CCTCTATGGTGAAAATGACCTGCTAGGCCTGGATGGGGACCCTCTTCGAGAACGCCAAATGGCTGAGAAG
CAGCTGGCTGCCCTTGGAGATATCTTGTCCAAATATGAGGAAGATCGGAGTGCCCCCATGGACTTTGCTG
TTAATACCTTTATGAGCCACGCTGGGATCCGTCTTCGGGAGTCTCGAGGCGGATCAGGCGGATCCATGGT
CTTCACACTCGAAGATTTCGTTGGGGACTGGCGACAGACAGCCGGCTACAACCTGGACCAAGTCCTTGAA
CAGGGAGGTGTGTCCAGTTTGTTTCAGAATCTCGGGGTGTCCGTAACTCCGATCCAAAGGATTGTCCTGA
GCGGTGAAAATGGGCTGAAGATCGACATCCATGTCATCATCCCGTATGAAGGTCTGAGCGGCGACCAAAT
GGGCCAGATCGAAAAAATTTTTAAGGTGGTGTACCCTGTGGATGATCATCACTTTAAGGTGATCCTGCAC
TATGGCACACTGGTAATCGACGGGGTTACGCCGAACATGATCGACTATTTCGGACGGCCGTATGAAGGCA
TCGCCGTGTTCGACGGCAAAAAGATCACTGTAACAGGGACCCTGTGGAACGGCAACAAAATTATCGACGA
GCGCCTGATCAACCCCGACGGCTCCCTGCTGTTCCGAGTAACCATCAACGGAGTGACCGGCTGGCGGCTG
TGCGAACGCATTCTGGCGTAAACGCGTCTGGAACAATCAACCTCTGGATTACAAAATTTGTGAAAGATTG
ACTGGTATTCTTAACTATGTTGCTCCTTTTACGCTATGTGGATACGCTGCTTTAATGCCTTTGTATCATG
CTATTGCTTCCCGTATGGCTTTCATTTTCTCCTCCTTGTATAAATCCTGGTTGCTGTCTCTTTATGAGGA
GTTGTGGCCCGTTGTCAGGCAACGTGGCGTGGTGTGCACTGTGTTTGCTGACGCAACCCCCACTGGTTGG
GGCATTGCCACCACCTGTCAGCTCCTTTCCGGGACTTTCGCTTTCCCCCTCCCTATTGCCACGGCGGAAC
TCATCGCCGCCTGCCTTGCCCGCTGCTGGACAGGGGCTCGGCTGTTGGGCACTGACAATTCCGTGGTGTT
GTCGGGGAAGCTGACGTCCTTTCCATGGCTGCTCGCCTGTGTTGCCACCTGGATTCTGCGCGGGACGTCC
TTCTGCTACGTCCCTTCGGCCCTCAATCCAGCGGACCTTCCTTCCCGCGGCCTGCTGCCGGCTCTGCGGC
CTCTTCCGCGTCTTCGCCTTCGCCCTCAGACGAGTCGGATCTCCCTTTGGGCCGCCTCCCCGCCTGGAAT
TAATTCTGCAGTCGAGACCTAGAAAAACATGGAGCAATCACAAGTAGCAATACAGCAGCTACCAATGCTG
ATTGTGCCTGGCTAGAAGCACAAGAGGAGGAGGAGGTGGGTTTTCCAGTCACACCTCAGGTACCTTTAAG
ACCAATGACTTACAAGGCAGCTGTAGATCTTAGCCACTTTTTAAAAGAAAAGAGGGGACTGGAAGGGCTA
ATTCACTCCCAACGAAGACAAGATATCCTTGATCTGTGGATCTACCACACACAAGGCTACTTCCCTGATT
AGCAGAACTACACACCAGGGCCAGGGGTCAGATATCCACTGACCTTTGGATGGTGCTACAAGCTAGTACC
AGTTGAGCCAGATAAGGTAGAAGAGGCCAATAAAGGAGAGAACACCAGCTTGTTACACCCTGTGAGCCTG
CATGGGATGGATGACCCGGAGAGAGAAGTGTTAGAGTGGAGGTTTGACAGCCGCCTAGCATTTCATCACG
TGGCCCGAGAGCTGCATCCGGAGTACTTCAAGAACTGCTGATATCGAGCTTGCTACAAGGGACTTTCCGC
TGGGGACTTTCCAGGGAGGCGTGGCCTGGGCGGGACTGGGGAGTGGCGAGCCCTCAGATCCTGCATATAA
GCAGCTGCTTTTTGCCTGTACTGGGTCTCTCTGGTTAGACCAGATCTGAGCCTGGGAGCTCTCTGGCTAA
CTAGGGAACCCACTGCTTAAGCCTCAATAAAGCTTGCCTTGAGTGCTTCAAGTAGTGTGTGCCCGTCTGT
TGTGTGACTCTGGTAACTAGAGATCCCTCAGACCCTTTTAGTCAGTGTGGAAAATCTCTAGCAGTAGTAG
TTCATGTCATCTTATTATTCAGTATTTATAACTTGCAAAGAAATGAATATCAGAGAGTGAGAGGCCTTGA
CATTGCTAGCGTTTACCGTCGACCTCTAGCTAGAGCTTGGCGTAATCATGGTCATAGCTGTTTCCTGTGT
GAAATTGTTATCCGCTCACAATTCCACACAACATACGAGCCGGAAGCATAAAGTGTAAAGCCTGGGGTGC
CTAATGAGTGAGCTAACTCACATTAATTGCGTTGCGCTCACTGCCCGCTTTCCAGTCGGGAAACCTGTCG
TGCCAGCTGCATTAATGAATCGGCCAACGCGCGGGGAGAGGCGGTTTGCGTATTGGGCGCTCTTCCGCTT
CCTCGCTCACTGACTCGCTGCGCTCGGTCGTTCGGCTGCGGCGAGCGGTATCAGCTCACTCAAAGGCGGT
AATACGGTTATCCACAGAATCAGGGGATAACGCAGGAAAGAACATGTGAGCAAAAGGCCAGCAAAAGGCC
AGGAACCGTAAAAAGGCCGCGTTGCTGGCGTTTTTCCATAGGCTCCGCCCCCCTGACGAGCATCACAAAA
ATCGACGCTCAAGTCAGAGGTGGCGAAACCCGACAGGACTATAAAGATACCAGGCGTTTCCCCCTGGAAG
CTCCCTCGTGCGCTCTCCTGTTCCGACCCTGCCGCTTACCGGATACCTGTCCGCCTTTCTCCCTTCGGGA
AGCGTGGCGCTTTCTCATAGCTCACGCTGTAGGTATCTCAGTTCGGTGTAGGTCGTTCGCTCCAAGCTGG
GCTGTGTGCACGAACCCCCCGTTCAGCCCGACCGCTGCGCCTTATCCGGTAACTATCGTCTTGAGTCCAA
CCCGGTAAGACACGACTTATCGCCACTGGCAGCAGCCACTGGTAACAGGATTAGCAGAGCGAGGTATGTA
GGCGGTGCTACAGAGTTCTTGAAGTGGTGGCCTAACTACGGCTACACTAGAAGAACAGTATTTGGTATCT
GCGCTCTGCTGAAGCCAGTTACCTTCGGAAAAAGAGTTGGTAGCTCTTGATCCGGCAAACAAACCACCGC
TGGTAGCGGTGGTTTTTTTGTTTGCAAGCAGCAGATTACGCGCAGAAAAAAAGGATCTCAAGAAGATCCT
TTGATCTTTTCTACGGGGTCTGACGCTCAGTGGAACGAAAACTCACGTTAAGGGATTTTGGTCATGAGAT
TATCAAAAAGGATCTTCACCTAGATCCTTTTAAATTAAAAATGAAGTTTTAAATCAATCTAAAGTATATA
TGAGTAAACTTGGTCTGACAGTTACCAATGCTTAATCAGTGAGGCACCTATCTCAGCGATCTGTCTATTT
CGTTCATCCATAGTTGCCTGACTCCCCGTCGTGTAGATAACTACGATACGGGAGGGCTTACCATCTGGCC
CCAGTGCTGCAATGATACCGCGAGACCCACGCTCACCGGCTCCAGATTTATCAGCAATAAACCAGCCAGC
CGGAAGGGCCGAGCGCAGAAGTGGTCCTGCAACTTTATCCGCCTCCATCCAGTCTATTAATTGTTGCCGG
GAAGCTAGAGTAAGTAGTTCGCCAGTTAATAGTTTGCGCAACGTTGTTGCCATTGCTACAGGCATCGTGG
TGTCACGCTCGTCGTTTGGTATGGCTTCATTCAGCTCCGGTTCCCAACGATCAAGGCGAGTTACATGATC
CCCCATGTTGTGCAAAAAAGCGGTTAGCTCCTTCGGTCCTCCGATCGTTGTCAGAAGTAAGTTGGCCGCA
GTGTTATCACTCATGGTTATGGCAGCACTGCATAATTCTCTTACTGTCATGCCATCCGTAAGATGCTTTT
CTGTGACTGGTGAGTACTCAACCAAGTCATTCTGAGAATAGTGTATGCGGCGACCGAGTTGCTCTTGCCC
GGCGTCAATACGGGATAATACCGCGCCACATAGCAGAACTTTAAAAGTGCTCATCATTGGAAAACGTTCT
TCGGGGCGAAAACTCTCAAGGATCTTACCGCTGTTGAGATCCAGTTCGATGTAACCCACTCGTGCACCCA
ACTGATCTTCAGCATCTTTTACTTTCACCAGCGTTTCTGGGTGAGCAAAAACAGGAAGGCAAAATGCCGC
AAAAAAGGGAATAAGGGCGACACGGAAATGTTGAATACTCATACTCTTCCTTTTTCAATATTATTGAAGC
ATTTATCAGGGTTATTGTCTCATGAGCGGATACATATTTGAATGTATTTAGAAAAATAAACAAATAGGGG
TTCCGCGCACATTTCCCCGAAAAGTGCCACCTGACGTCGACGGATCGGGAGATCAACTTGTTTATTGCAG
CTTATAATGGTTACAAATAAAGCAATAGCATCACAAATTTCACAAATAAAGCATTTTTTTCACTGCATTC
TAGTTGTGGTTTGTCCAAACTCATCAATGTATCTTATCATGTCTGGATCAACTGGATAACTCAAGCTAAC
CAAAATCATCCCAAACTTCCCACCCCATACCCTATTACCACTGCCAATTACCTGTGGTTTCATTTACTCT
AAACCTGTGATTCCTCTGAATTATTTTCATTTTAAAGAAATTGTATTTGTTAAATATGTACTACAAACTT
AGTAGTTGGAAGGGCTAATTCACTCCCAAAGAAGACAAGATATCCTTGATCTGTGGATCTACCACACACA
AGGCTACTTCCCTGATTAGCAGAACTACACACCAGGGCCAGGGGTCAGATATCCACTGACCTTTGGATGG
TGCTACAAGCTAGTACCAGTTGAGCCAGATAAGGTAGAAGAGGCCAATAAAGGAGAGAACACCAGCTTGT
TACACCCTGTGAGCCTGCATGGGATGGATGACCCGGAGAGAGAAGTGTTAGAGTGGAGGTTTGACAGCCG
CCTAGCATTTCATCACGTGGCCCGAGAGCTGCATCCGGAGTACTTCAAGAACTGCTGATATCGAGCTTGC
TACAAGGGACTTTCCGCTGGGGACTTTCCAGGGAGGCGTGGCCTGGGCGGGACTGGGGAGTGGCGAGCCC
TCAGATCCTGCATATAAGCAGCTGCTTTTTGCCTGTACTGGGTCTCTCTGGTTAGACCAGATCTGAGCCT
GGGAGCTCTCTGGCTAACTAGGGAACCCACTGCTTAAGCCTCAATAAAGCTTGCCTTGAGTGCTTCAAGT
AGTGTGTGCCCGTCTGTTGTGTGACTCTGGTAACTAGAGATCCCTCAGACCCTTTTAGTCAGTGTGGAAA
ATCTCTAGCAGTGGCGCCCGAACAGGGACTTGAAAGCGAAAGGGAAACCAGAGGAGCTCTCTCGACGCAG
GACTCGGCTTGCTGAAGCGCGCACGGCAAGAGGCGAGGGGCGGCGACTGGTGAGTACGCCAAAAATTTTG
ACTAGCGGAGGCTAGAAGGAGAGAGATGGGTGCGAGAGCGTCAGTATTAAGCGGGGGAGAATTAGATCGC
GATGGGAAAAAATTCGGTTAAGGCCAGGGGGAAAGAAAAAATATAAATTAAAACATATAGTATGGGCAAG
CAGGGAGCTAGAACGATTCGCAGTTAATCCTGGCCTGTTAGAAACATCAGAAGGCTGTAGACAAATACTG
GGACAGCTACAACCATCCCTTCAGACAGGATCAGAAGAACTTAGATCATTATATAATACAGTAGCAACCC
TCTATTGTGTGCATCAAAGGATAGAGATAAAAGACACCAAGGAAGCTTTAGACAAGATAGAGGAAGAGCA
AAACAAAAGTAAGACCACCGCACAGCAAGCGGCCGGCCGCTGATCTTCAGACCTGGAGGAGGAGATATGA
GGGACAATTGGAGAAGTGAATTATATAAATATAAAGTAGTAAAAATTGAACCATTAGGAGTAGCACCCAC
CAAGGCAAAGAGAAGAGTGGTGCAGAGAGAAAAAAGAGCAGTGGGAATAGGAGCTTTGTTCCTTGGGTTC
TTGGGAGCAGCAGGAAGCACTATGGGCGCAGCGTCAATGACGCTGACGGTACAGGCCAGACAATTATTGT
CTGGTATAGTGCAGCAGCAGAACAATTTGCTGAGGGCTATTGAGGCGCAACAGCATCTGTTGCAACTCAC
AGTCTGGGGCATCAAGCAGCTCCAGGCAAGAATCCTGGCTGTGGAAAGATACCTAAAGGATCAACAGCTC
CTGGGGATTTGGGGTTGCTCTGGAAAACTCATTTGCACCACTGCTGTGCCTTGGAATGCTAGTTGGAGTA
ATAAATCTCTGGAACAGATTTGGAATCACACGACCTGGATGGAGTGGGACAGAGAAATTAACAATTACAC
AAGCTTAATACACTCCTTAATTGAAGAATCGCAAAACCAGCAAGAAAAGAATGAACAAGAATTATTGGAA
TTAGATAAATGGGCAAGTTTGTGGAATTGGTTTAACATAACAAATTGGCTGTGGTATATAAAATTATTCA
TAATGATAGTAGGAGGCTTGGTAGGTTTAAGAATAGTTTTTGCTGTACTTTCTATAGTGAATAGAGTTAG
GCAGGGATATTCACCATTATCGTTTCAGACCCACCTCCCAACCCCGAGGGGACCCGACAGGCCCGAAGGA
ATAGAAGAAGAAGGTGGAGAGAGAGACAGAGACAGATCCATTCGATTAGTGAACGGATCTCGACGGTATC
GCCTTTAAAAGAAAAGGGGGGATTGGGGGGTACAGTGCAGGGGAAAGAATAGTAGACATAATAGCAACAG
ACATACAAACTAAAGAATTACAAAAACAAATTACAAAAATTCAAAATTTTCGGGTTTATTACAGGGACAG
CAGAGATCCAGTTTATCGATAAGCTTGGGAGTTCCGCGTTACATAACTTACGGTAAATGGCCCGCCTGGC
TGACCGCCCAACGACCCCCGCCCATTGACGTCAATAATGACGTATGTTCCCATAGTAACGCCAATAGGGA
CTTTCCATTGACGTCAATGGGTGGAGTATTTACGGTAAACTGCCCACTTGGCAGTACATCAAGTGTATCA
TATGCCAAGTACGCCCCCTATTGACGTCAATGACGGTAAATGGCCCGCCTGGCATTATGCCCAGTACATG
ACCTTATGGGACTTTCCTACTTGGCAGTACATCTACGTATTAGTCATCGCTATTACCATG
Features (pLannotate 1.2.2; 28 found; start..end, strand, type, name):
      1..204     +  promoter       CMV promoter: human cytomegalovirus (CMV) immediate early promoter
    311..330     -  misc_feature   MCS (fragment): pBluescript multiple cloning site
    430..585     +  CDS            GNAS_SCHMA (fragment): Experimental evidence at transcript level: Swiss-Prot protein existence level 2. Guanine nucleotide-binding proteins (G proteins) are involved as modulators or transducers in various transmembrane signaling systems. The G(s) protein is involved in hormonal regulation of adenylate cyclase: it activates the cyclase in response to beta- adrenergic stimuli. From Schistosoma mansoni (Blood fluke).
    739..1455    +  CDS            Citrine: Citrine is a basic (constitutively fluorescent) yellow fluorescent protein published in 2001, derived from Aequorea victoria. It has moderate acid sensitivity.
   1504..2211    +  CDS            gpa-12 (fragment): GPA12_CAEEL - Experimental evidence at protein level: Swiss-Prot protein existence level 1. Guanine nucleotide-binding proteins (G proteins) are involved as modulators or transducers in various transmembrane signaling systems (Probable). May play a role in resistance to fungal infection in the epidermis by regulating the up-regulation of several antimicrobial peptides of the NLP and CNC families (PubMed:22470487, PubMed:19380113). Upstream of plc-3, tpa-1 and the p38-like pathway, required for the expression of antimicrobial peptide nlp-29 in the epidermis in response to fungal infection or ph
   2341..2803    +  misc_feature   IRES: internal ribosome entry site (IRES) of the encephalomyocarditis virus (EMCV)
   2827..2847    +  CDS            myr: N-myristoylation signal from Src kinase (Pellman et al., 1985; Kaplan et al., 1988)
   2866..3477    +  CDS            Arhgef11 (fragment): ARHGB_RAT - Experimental evidence at protein level: Swiss-Prot protein existence level 1. May play a role in the regulation of RhoA GTPase by guanine nucleotide-binding alpha-12 (GNA12) and alpha-13 (GNA13). Acts as guanine nucleotide exchange factor (GEF) for RhoA GTPase and may act as GTPase-activating protein (GAP) for GNA12 and GNA13. Involved in neurotrophin-induced neurite outgrowth (By similarity). From Rattus norvegicus (Rat).
   3496..4011    +  CDS            Nluc: NanoLuc® luciferase human codon-optimized
   4025..4613    +  misc_feature   WPRE: woodchuck hepatitis virus posttranscriptional regulatory element
   4630..5148    +  CDS            nef (fragment): NEF_HV1BR - Experimental evidence at protein level: Swiss-Prot protein existence level 1. Extracellular Nef protein targets CD4(+) T-lymphocytes for apoptosis by interacting with CXCR4 surface receptors (PubMed:14990729). From Human immunodeficiency virus type 1 group M subtype B (isolate BRU/LAI) (HIV-1).
   5196..5453    +  LTR            5' LTR (truncated): truncated 5' long terminal repeat (LTR) from HIV-1
   5605..5621    -  protein_bind   lac operator: The lac repressor binds to the lac operator to inhibit transcription in E. coli. This inhibition can be relieved by adding lactose or isopropyl-β-D-thiogalactopyranoside (IPTG). lac repressor encoded by lacI
   5629..5659    -  promoter       lac promoter: promoter for the E. coli lac operon
   5674..5695    -  protein_bind   CAP binding site: CAP binding activates transcription in the presence of cAMP. E. coli catabolite activator protein
   5708..5800    -  CDS            lacI (fragment): lac repressor; lacI; The lac repressor binds to the lac operator to inhibit transcription in E. coli. This inhibition can be relieved by adding lactose or isopropyl-β-D-thiogalactopyranoside (IPTG).
   5983..6571    -  rep_origin     ori: high-copy-number ColE1/pMB1/pBR322/pUC origin of replication
   6742..7602    -  CDS            AmpR: β-lactamase; bla; confers resistance to ampicillin, carbenicillin, and related antibiotics
   7603..7707    -  promoter       AmpR promoter: bla
   7755..7889    +  polyA_signal   SV40 poly(A) signal: SV40 polyadenylation signal
   8056..8385    +  CDS            nef (fragment): NEF_HV1BR - Experimental evidence at protein level: Swiss-Prot protein existence level 1. Extracellular Nef protein targets CD4(+) T-lymphocytes for apoptosis by interacting with CXCR4 surface receptors (PubMed:14990729). From Human immunodeficiency virus type 1 group M subtype B (isolate BRU/LAI) (HIV-1).
   8433..8690    +  LTR            5' LTR (truncated): truncated 5' long terminal repeat (LTR) from HIV-1
   8737..8862    +  misc_feature   HIV-1 Ψ: packaging signal of human immunodeficiency virus type 1
   8846..9184    +  CDS            HIV-1 gag (fragment): gag protein from human immunodeficiency virus 1; gag
   9359..9592    +  misc_feature   RRE: The Rev response element (RRE) of HIV-1 allows for Rev-dependent mRNA export from the nucleus to the cytoplasm.
   9969..10069   +  CDS            Rev (fragment): human immunodeficiency virus 1 (HIV-1) Rev protein; rev; enhances nuclear export of unspliced and incompletely spliced viral mRNAs
  10084..10199   +  misc_feature   cPPT/CTS: central polypurine tract and central termination sequence of HIV-1 (lacking the first T)
  10257..10560   +  enhancer       CMV enhancer: human cytomegalovirus immediate early enhancer
