[The description below was written by a language model from this plasmid's Addgene catalogue record and pLannotate feature annotations shown in this document.]
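Description:
pLVX-CMV-Galpha-13 ONE-GO is a lentiviral transfer plasmid built on the pLVX-IRES-Hygro backbone that delivers a single-vector BRET biosensor for reporting GPCR-driven activation of the human G protein Gα13 (GNA13). It is maintained in E. coli through a high-copy ColE1/pUC origin and an ampicillin resistance gene. The viral framework comprises HIV-1 LTR sequences flanking the Ψ packaging signal, a gag fragment, the Rev response element for Rev-dependent nuclear export of the genomic RNA, and the cPPT/CTS. A WPRE sits downstream of the payload to boost transcript expression. No hygromycin resistance gene is annotated in the feature table, so the position after the IRES appears to be occupied by a biosensor component instead of the backbone's original marker.

The CMV enhancer/promoter drives one bicistronic transcript. The first open reading frame is annotated as G protein alpha-subunit fragments on either side of a Citrine yellow fluorescent protein. The homology-based labels point to other species, but this arrangement is consistent with human Gα13 carrying an internally inserted YFP as the BRET acceptor. The record notes an L342M change in the YFP with no functional consequence. An EMCV IRES then allows translation of the second component: a Src-derived N-myristoylation signal for membrane anchoring, a fragment matching the RhoGEF Arhgef11, which is annotated as interacting with Gα12/13, and NanoLuc luciferase as the BRET donor. This fragment presumably serves as a detector for the active G protein, so receptor activation would bring donor and acceptor together and raise the BRET signal. Lentiviral delivery allows the sensor to be used for monitoring GPCR activity in a wide range of cell types.
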