Addgene plasmid #189740: pLVX-CMV-Galpha-13 ONE-GO
Purpose: GPCR/G protein BRET biosensor
Depositing lab: Mikel Garcia-Marcos. Depositing organization: Boston University Medical Campus. Publication: Direct interrogation of context-dependent GPCR activity with a universal biosensor platform. Janicot R, Maziarz M, Park JC, Zhao J, Luebbers A, Green E, Philibert CE, Zhang H, Layne MD, Wu JC, Garcia-Marcos M. Cell. 2024 Feb 16:S0092-8674(24)00065-5. doi: 10.1016/j.cell.2024.01.028. PubMed 38412860.
Backbone
  Vector backbone: pLVX-IRES-Hygro
  Vector type: Lentiviral
Growth in bacteria
  Bacterial resistance: Ampicillin, 100 μg/mL
  Growth temperature: 37°C
  Growth strain: NEB Stable
  Copy number: High Copy
Gene/Insert 1
  Gene/Insert name: Galpha-13 ONE-GO
  Species: H. sapiens (human)
  Mutation: L342M (present in YFP but no functional consequences)
  Cloning method: Gibson Cloning
Gene/Insert 2
  Gene/Insert name: GNA13
  Species: H. sapiens (human)
  Entrez Gene: GNA13 (a.k.a. G13, HG1N)
Terms and licenses: Academic/Nonprofit Terms; Industry Terms: Not Available to Industry
How to cite: pLVX-CMV-Galpha-13 ONE-GO was a gift from Mikel Garcia-Marcos (Addgene plasmid # 189740 ; http://n2t.net/addgene:189740 ; RRID:Addgene_189740)
