>Addgene plasmid #189740 | pLVX-CMV-Galpha-13 ONE-GO | depositor partial sequence | sequence record 394367 | CMV promoter; MCS; Ga-YFP; IRES; Nanoluc detector module; WPRE
TCGGGTTTATTACAGGGACAGCAGAGATCCAGTTTATCGATAAGCTTGGGAGTTCCGCGTTACATAACTT
ACGGTAAATGGCCCGCCTGGCTGACCGCCCAACGACCCCCGCCCATTGACGTCAATAATGACGTATGTTC
CCATAGTAACGCCAATAGGGACTTTCCATTGACGTCAATGGGTGGAGTATTTACGGTAAACTGCCCACTT
GGCAGTACATCAAGTGTATCATATGCCAAGTACGCCCCCTATTGACGTCAATGACGGTAAATGGCCCGCC
TGGCATTATGCCCAGTACATGACCTTATGGGACTTTCCTACTTGGCAGTACATCTACGTATTAGTCATCG
CTATTACCATGGTGATGCGGTTTTGGCAGTACATCAATGGGCGTGGATAGCGGTTTGACTCACGGGGATT
TCCAAGTCTCCACCCCATTGACGTCAATGGGAGTTTGTTTTGGCACCAAAATCAACGGGACTTTCCAAAA
TGTCGTAACAACTCCGCCCCATTGACGCAAATGGGCGGTAGGCGTGTACGGTGGGAGGTCTATATAAGCA
GAGCTCGTTTAGTGAACCGTCAGATCGCCTGGAGACGCCATCCACGCTGTTTTGACCTCCATAGAAGACA
CCGACTCTACTAGAGGATCTATTTCCGGTGAATTCCTCGAGACTAGTTCTAGAGCGGCCGCGGATCCATG
GCGGACTTCCTGCCGTCGCGGTCCGTGCTGTCCGTGTGCTTCCCCGGCTGCCTGCTGACGAGTGGCGAGG
CCGAGCAGCAACGCAAGTCCAAGGAGATCGACAAATGCCTGTCTCGGGAAAAGACCTATGTGAAGCGGCT
GGTGAAGATCCTGCTGCTGGGCGCGGGCGAGAGCGGCAAGTCCACCTTCCTGAAGCAGATGCGGATCATC
CACGGGCAGGACTTCGACCAGCGCGCGCGCGAGGAGTTCCGCCCCACCATCTACAGCAACGTGATCAAAG
GTATGAGGGTGCTGGTTGATGCTCGAGAGAAGCTTCATATTCCCTGGGGAGACAACTCAAACCAACAACA
TGGAGATAAGATGATGTCGTTTGATACCCGGGCCCCGCGGGGATCAGGCATGGTTTCAAAGGGAGAAGAG
TTGTTCACAGGGGTTGTACCGATTCTTGTAGAACTTGACGGAGATGTCAACGGGCACAAGTTTAGTGTAA
GTGGAGAAGGCGAGGGCGATGCGACCTATGGAAAACTGACCCTTAAATTTATTTGTACTACGGGTAAATT
GCCCGTTCCCTGGCCGACATTGGTAACTACATTCGGATATGGTTTGATGTGCTTTGCAAGGTATCCGGAT
CACATGAAGCAGCATGATTTCTTCAAGTCCGCCATGCCCGAAGGCTACGTCCAGGAGCGCACCATCTTCT
TCAAGGACGACGGCAACTACAAGACCCGCGCCGAGGTGAAGTTCGAGGGCGACACCCTGGTGAACCGCAT
CGAGCTGAAGGGCATCGACTTCAAGGAGGACGGCAACATCCTGGGGCACAAGCTGGAGTACAACTACAAC
AGCCACAACGTCTATATCATGGCCGACAAGCAGAAGAACGGCATCAAGGTGAACTTCAAGATCCGCCACA
ACATCGAGGACGGCAGCGTGCAGCTCGCCGACCACTACCAGCAGAACACCCCCATCGGCGACGGCCCCGT
GCTGCTGCCCGACAACCACTACCTGAGCTACCAGTCCGCCATGAGCAAAGACCCCAACGAGAAGCGCGAT
CACATGGTCCTGCTGGAGTTCGTGACCGCCGCCGGGATCACTCTCGGCATGGACGAGCTGTACAAGGGAT
CAGGCCCGCGGATGGCAGCCCAAGGAATGGTGGAAACAAGGGTTTTCTTACAATATCTTCCTGCTATAAG
AGCATTATGGGCAGACAGCGGCATACAGAATGCCTATGACCGGCGTCGAGAATTTCAACTGGGTGAATCT
GTAAAATATTTCCTGGATAACTTGGATAAACTTGGAGAACCAGAGTATATGCCAACAGAACAAGATATTC
TGCTTGCCAGAAGACCCACCAAAGGCATCCATGAATACGACTTTGAAATAAAAAATGTTCCTTTCAAAAT
GGTTGATGTAGGTGGTCAGAGATCAGAAAGGAAACGTTGGTTTGAATGTTTCGACAGTGTGACATCAATA
CTTTTCCTTGTTTCCTCAAGTGAATTTGACCAGGTGCTTATGGAAGATCGACTGACCAATCGCCTTACAG
AGTCTCTGAACATTTTTGAAACAATCGTCAATAACCGGGTTTTCAGCAATGTCTCCATAATTCTGTTCTT
AAACAAGACAGACTTGCTTGAGGAGAAGGTGCAAATTGTGAGCATCAAAGACTATTTCCTAGAATTTGAA
GGGGATCCCCACTGCTTAAGAGACGTCCAAAAATTCCTGGTGGAATGTTTCCGGAACAAACGCCGGGACC
AGCAACAGAAGCCCTTATACCACCACTTCACCACTGCTATCAACACGGAGAACATCCGCCTTGTTTTCCG
TGACGTGAAGGATACTATTCTGCATGACAACCTCAAGCAGCTTATGCTACAGTGATCTAGGCGGCCGCCG
CCCCTCTCCCTCCCCCCCCCCTAACGTTACTGGCCGAAGCCGCTTGGAATAAGGCCGGTGTGCGTTTGTC
TATATGTTATTTTCCACCATATTGCCGTCTTTTGGCAATGTGAGGGCCCGGAAACCTGGCCCTGTCTTCT
TGACGAGCATTCCTAGGGGTCTTTCCCCTCTCGCCAAAGGAATGCAAGGTCTGTTGAATGTCGTGAAGGA
AGCAGTTCCTCTGGAAGCTTCTTGAAGACAAACAACGTCTGTAGCGACCCTTTGCAGGCAGCGGAACCCC
CCACCTGGCGACAGGTGCCTCTGCGGCCAAAAGCCACGTGTATAAGATACACCTGCAAAGGCGGCACAAC
CCCAGTGCCACGTTGTGAGTTGGATAGTTGTGGAAAGAGTCAAATGGCTCTCCTCAAGCGTATTCAACAA
GGGGCTGAAGGATGCCCAGAAGGTACCCCATTGTATGGGATCTGATCTGGGGCCTCGGTGCACATGCTTT
ACATGTGTTTAGTCGAGGTTAAAAAAACGTCTAGGCCCCCCGAACCACGGGGACGTGGTTTTCCTTTGAA
AAACACGATGATAAGCTTGCCACAACCCGTACCAAAGATGGGGAGTAGCAAGAGCAAGACGTCGAATTCC
GGAATCAAGCTTCTGATTATTGGCCCAGAGGAAGATTATGACCCAGGTTATTTCAACAATGAGAGTGACA
TCATCTTCCAAGATCTTGAAAAACTGAAGTCACATCCAGCTTACTTGGTAGTTTTTCTACGTTACATCCT
CTCTCAGGCAGACCCTGGCCCCCTGCTTTTTTATTTGTGTTCAGAAGTTTATCAACAGACAAATCCCAAA
GATTCCCGAAGTCTGGGGAAAGACATCTGGAACATTTTCCTGGAGAAAAATGCGCCTCTCAGAGTGAAGA
TCCCTGAGATGTTGCAGGCTGAAATTGACCTACGCCTGCGGAACAATGAGGACCCTCGCAATGTGCTCTG
TGAAGCTCAGGAGGCAGTCATGCTGGAAATCCAGGAGCAGATCAACGACTACAGATCCAAGCGTACTCTG
GGCCTGGGCAGCCTCTATGGTGAAAATGACCTGCTAGGCCTGGATGGGGACCCTCTTCGAGAACGCCAAA
TGGCTGAGAAGCAGCTGGCTGCCCTTGGAGATATCTTGTCCAAATATGAGGAAGATCGGAGTGCCCCCAT
GGACTTTGCTGTTAATACCTTTATGAGCCACGCTGGGATCCGTCTTCGGGAGTCTCGAGGCGGATCAGGC
GGATCCATGGTCTTCACACTCGAAGATTTCGTTGGGGACTGGCGACAGACAGCCGGCTACAACCTGGACC
AAGTCCTTGAACAGGGAGGTGTGTCCAGTTTGTTTCAGAATCTCGGGGTGTCCGTAACTCCGATCCAAAG
GATTGTCCTGAGCGGTGAAAATGGGCTGAAGATCGACATCCATGTCATCATCCCGTATGAAGGTCTGAGC
GGCGACCAAATGGGCCAGATCGAAAAAATTTTTAAGGTGGTGTACCCTGTGGATGATCATCACTTTAAGG
TGATCCTGCACTATGGCACACTGGTAATCGACGGGGTTACGCCGAACATGATCGACTATTTCGGACGGCC
GTATGAAGGCATCGCCGTGTTCGACGGCAAAAAGATCACTGTAACAGGGACCCTGTGGAACGGCAACAAA
ATTATCGACGAGCGCCTGATCAACCCCGACGGCTCCCTGCTGTTCCGAGTAACCATCAACGGAGTGACCG
GCTGGCGGCTGTGCGAACGCATTCTGGCGTAAACGCGTCTGGAACAATCAACCTCTGGATTACAAAATTT
GTGAAAGATTGACTGGTATTCTTAACTATGTTGCTCCTTTTACGCTATGTGGATACGCTGCTTTAATGCC
TTTGTATCATGCTATTGCTTCCCGTATGGCTTTCATTTTCTCCTCCTTGTATAAATCCTGGTTGCTGTCT
CTTTATGAGGAGTTGTGGCCCGTTGTCAGGCAACGTGGCGTGGTGTGCACTGTGTTTGCTGACGCAACCC
CCACTGGTTGGGGCATTGCCACCACCTGTCAGCTCCTTTCCGGGACTTTCGCTTTCCCCCTCCCTATTGC
CACGGCGGAACTCATCGCCGCCTGCCTTGCCCGCTGCTGGACAGGGGCTCGGCTGTTGGGCACTGACAAT
TCCGTGGTGTTGTCGGGGAAGCTGACGTCCTTTCCATGGCTGCTCGCCTGTGTTGCCACCTGGATTCTGC
GCGGGACGTCCTTCTGCTACGTCCCTTCGGCCCTCAATCCAGCGGACCTTCCTTCCCGCGGCCTGCTGCC
GGCTCTGCGGCCTCTTCCGCGTCTTCGCCTTCGCCCTCAGACGAGTCGGATCTCCCTTTGGGCCGCCTCC
CCGC
